>Addgene plasmid #63718 | CC6 | depositor partial sequence | sequence record 106287 | CC6 sequence 1497 bps
GCTAGCGCCACCATGGAGGGATTCGACGGTTCAGATTTTAGTCCTCCAGCTGATTTAGTTGGCGTTGACG
GTGCAGTCATGCGGAACGTCGTTGACGTCACGATAAATGGTGACGTCACTGCTCCGCCGAAAGCTGCGCC
AAGAAAAAGTGAATCGGTAAAGAAAGTTCATTGGAATGATGTAGACCAAGGACCGAGTGAAAAACCAGAG
ACAAGACAGGAGGAACGAATAGATATACCCGAGATTTCAGGTCTATGGTGGGGCGAGAATGAACATGGAG
TGGACGATGGGAGAATGGAGATACCTACTACTGGTGTAGGTCGCGTCCAGTTTCGGATCCGAGCCGTGAT
TGATCATCTAGGGATGCGAGTCTTTGGAGTCTTCCTAATTTTCTTGGACATCATCCTCATGATCATTAGC
CTCAGTCTTATCGATAAAAGTGAATCTTCACAATCCTTTTATGACGGGATGGCTTTGGCTCTTTCTTGTT
ATTTCATGCTGGACTTAGGATTACACATATTTGCCTACGGGCCCAAGCTTTTCTTCACCAACCCCTGGGA
GGTTGCTGATGGTTTGATTATCGTTGTCCCCTTCGTCGTCACGATATTTTACACTGTGTTAGATGAATAC
GGTACCGAAACAGGAGCCGATGGTTTGGGGAGATTGGTTAGGTTGGCCCGTTTGCTGAGAGTGGTTAGAT
TAGCAAGAATATTTTATTCCCACCAACAAATGAAGGCTTCAAGCAGAAGAACAATATCACAGAACAAAAG
AAGATATCGCATGAGTAAAGGAGAAGAACTTTTCACTGGAGTTGTCCCAATTCTTGTTGAATTAGATGGT
GATGTTAATGGGCACAAATTTTCTGTCAGTGGAGAGGGTGAAGGTGATGCAACATACGGAAAACTTACCC
TTAAATTTATTTGCACTACTGGAAAACTACCTGTTCCATGGCCAACACTTGTCACTACTTTAACTTATGG
TGTTCAATGCTTTTCAAGATACCCAGATCATATGAAACGGCATGACTTTTTCAAGAGTGCCATGCCCGAA
GGTTATGTACAGGAAAGAACTATATTTTTCAAAGATGACGGGAACTACAAGACACGTGCTGAAGTCAAGT
TTGAAGGTGATACCCTTGTTAATAGAATCGAGTTAAAAGGTATTGATTTTAAAGAAGATGGAAACATTCT
TGGACACAAATTGGAATACAACTATAACGATCACCAGGTGTACATCATGGCAGACAAACAAAAGAATGGA
ATCAAAGCTAACTTCAAAATTAGACACAACATTGAAGATGGAGGCGTTCAACTAGCAGACCATTATCAAC
AAAATACTCCAATTGGCGATGGGCCCGTCCTTTTACCAGACAACCATTACCTGTTTACAACTTCTACTCT
TTCGAAAGATCCCAACGAAAAGAGAGACCACATGGTCCTTCTTGAGTTTGTAACAGCTGATGGGATTACA
CATGGCATGGATGAACTATACAAATGA
