>Addgene plasmid #63718 | CC6 | addgene partial sequence | sequence record 119752 | bgh_pa_d2r 5'-ACTCAGACAATGCGATGCAAtttc-3'
AGTGGGAGTGGCACCTTCCAGGGTCAAGGAAGGCACGGGGGAGGGGCAAACAACAGATGGCTGGCAACTA
GAAGGCACAGTCGAGGCTGATCAGCGGGTTTAAACGGGCCCTCTAGACTCGAGTCATCATTTGTATAGTT
CATCCATGCCATGTGTAATCCCATCAGCTGTTACAAACTCAAGAAGGACCATGTGGTCTCTCTTTTCGTT
GGGATCTTTCGAAAGAGTAGAAGTTGTAAACAGGTAATGGTTGTCTGGTAAAAGGACGGGCCCATCGCCA
ATTGGAGTATTTTGTTGATAATGGTCTGCTAGTTGAACGCCTCCATCTTCAATGTTGTGTCTAATTTTGA
AGTTAGCTTTGATTCCATTCTTTTGTTTGTCTGCCATGATGTACACCTGGTGATCGTTATAGTTGTATTC
CAATTTGTGTCCAAGAATGTTTCCATCTTCTTTAAAATCAATACCTTTTAACTCGATTCTATTAACAAGG
GTATCACCTTCAAACTTGACTTCAGCACGTGTCTTGTAGTTCCCGTCATCTTTGAAAAATATAGTTCTTT
CCTGTACATAACCTTCGGGCATGGCACTCTTGAAAAAGTCATGCCGTTTCATATGATCTGGGTATCTTGA
AAAGCATTGAACACCATAAGTTAAAGTAGTGACAAGTGTTGGCCATGGAACAGGTAGTTTTCCAGTAGTG
CAAATAAATTTAAGGGTAAGTTTTCCGTATGTTGCATCACCTTCACCCTCTCCACTGACAGAAAATTTGT
GCCCATTAACATCACCATCTAATTCAACAAGAATTGGGACAACTCCAGTGAAAAGTTCTTCTCCTTTACT
CATGCGATATCTTCTTTTGTTCTGTGATATTGTTCTTCTGCTTGAAGCCTTCATTTGTTGGTGGGAATAA
AATATTCTTGCTAATCTAACCACTCTCAGCAAACGGGCCAACCTAACCAATCTCCCCAAACCATCGGCTC
CTGTTTCGGTACCGTATTCATCTAACACAG
