>Addgene plasmid #63718 | CC6 | addgene partial sequence | sequence record 119753 | GFPfusionREV 5'-CTCCACTGACAGAAAATTTG-3'
CATCTAATTCAACAAGAATTGGGACAACTCCAGTGAAAAGTTCTTCTCCTTTACTCATGCGATATCTTCT
TTTGTTCTGTGATATTGTTCTTCTGCTTGAAGCCTTCATTTGTTGGTGGGAATAAAATATTCTTGCTAAT
CTAACCACTCTCAGCAAACGGGCCAACCTAACCAATCTCCCCAAACCATCGGCTCCTGTTTCGGTACCGT
ATTCATCTAACACAGTGTAAAATATCGTGACGACGAAGGGGACAACGATAATCAAACCATCAGCAACCTC
CCAGGGGTTGGTGAAGAAAAGCTTGGGCCCGTAGGCAAATATGTGTAATCCTAAGTCCAGCATGAAATAA
CAAGAAAGAGCCAAAGCCATCCCGTCATAAAAGGATTGTGAAGATTCACTTTTATCGATAAGACTGAGGC
TAATGATCATGAGGATGATGTCCAAGAAAATTAGGAAGACTCCAAAGACTCGCATCCCTAGATGATCAAT
CACGGCTCGGATCCGAAACTGGACGCGACCTACACCAGTAGTAGGTATCTCCATTCTCCCATCGTCCACT
CCATGTTCATTCTCGCCCCACCATAGACCTGAAATCTCGGGTATATCTATTCGTTCCTCCTGTCTTGTCT
CTGGTTTTTCACTCGGTCCTTGGTCTACATCATTCCAATGAACTTTCTTTACCGATTCACTTTTTCTTGG
CGCAGCTTTCGGCGGAGCAGTGACGTCACCATTTATCGTGACGTCAACGACGTTCCGCATGACTGCACCG
TCAACGCCAACTAAATCAGCTGGAGGACTAAAATCTGAACCGTCGAATCCCTCCATGGTGGCGCTAGCCA
GCTTGGGTCTCCCTATAGTGAGTCGTATTAATTTCGATAAGCCAGTAAGCAGTGGGTTCTCTAGTTAGCC
AGAGAGCTCTGCTTATATAGACCTCCCACCGTACACGCCTACCGCCCATTTGCGTCAATGGGGCGGAGTT
GTTACGACATTTTGGAAAGTCCCGTTGATTTTGGTGCC
