>Addgene plasmid #63718 | CC6 | addgene partial sequence | sequence record 119754 | CMV-F 5'-CGCAAATGGGCGGTAGGCGTG-3'
CTATATAAGCAGAGCTCTCTGGCTAACTAGAGAACCCACTGCTTACTGGCTTATCGAAATTAATACGACT
CACTATAGGGAGACCCAAGCTGGCTAGCGCCACCATGGAGGGATTCGACGGTTCAGATTTTAGTCCTCCA
GCTGATTTAGTTGGCGTTGACGGTGCAGTCATGCGGAACGTCGTTGACGTCACGATAAATGGTGACGTCA
CTGCTCCGCCGAAAGCTGCGCCAAGAAAAAGTGAATCGGTAAAGAAAGTTCATTGGAATGATGTAGACCA
AGGACCGAGTGAAAAACCAGAGACAAGACAGGAGGAACGAATAGATATACCCGAGATTTCAGGTCTATGG
TGGGGCGAGAATGAACATGGAGTGGACGATGGGAGAATGGAGATACCTACTACTGGTGTAGGTCGCGTCC
AGTTTCGGATCCGAGCCGTGATTGATCATCTAGGGATGCGAGTCTTTGGAGTCTTCCTAATTTTCTTGGA
CATCATCCTCATGATCATTAGCCTCAGTCTTATCGATAAAAGTGAATCTTCACAATCCTTTTATGACGGG
ATGGCTTTGGCTCTTTCTTGTTATTTCATGCTGGACTTAGGATTACACATATTTGCCTACGGGCCCAAGC
TTTTCTTCACCAACCCCTGGGAGGTTGCTGATGGTTTGATTATCGTTGTCCCCTTCGTCGTCACGATATT
TTACACTGTGTTAGATGAATACGGTACCGAAACAGGAGCCGATGG
