[The description below was written by a language model from this plasmid's Addgene catalogue record.]
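Description:
CC6 is a mammalian expression plasmid built on the pcDNA3.1 backbone, about 7.1 kb in total with an insert of roughly 1.5 kb. It is maintained in E. coli as a high-copy plasmid under ampicillin selection, and the record lists hygromycin as the selectable marker for mammalian cells, so stably transfected lines can in principle be selected as well as using the plasmid for transient transfection. No feature table accompanies the record, so other backbone elements are not documented individually. The use of a BGH reverse sequencing primer is consistent with the bovine growth hormone polyadenylation region that normally lies downstream of the cloning site in this vector family.

The insert, cloned between NheI and XhoI sites that both remain intact, encodes a genetically encoded fluorescent voltage indicator driven by the CMV promoter. It consists of the voltage-sensing domain from a Ciona protein carrying four substitutions (D136S, R168H, T193P and V220R), fused at its C terminus to super ecliptic pHluorin bearing the A227D mutation. In sensors of this design, the membrane-embedded voltage-sensing domain changes conformation as the membrane potential changes, and this movement alters the fluorescence of the attached pH-sensitive GFP variant, giving an optical readout of electrical activity. CC6 is one variant from a combinatorial mutagenesis series in which voltage-sensing domain residues were varied to tune the sensor's response, with the aim of optically resolving rapidly firing action potentials. It is suited to expression in cultured mammalian cells for membrane potential imaging and for comparison with related sensor variants.
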