Addgene plasmid #63718: CC6
Purpose: Voltage sensing domain of Ciona with the D136S/R168H/T193P/V220R mutations fused to super ecliptic pHlorin A227D
Depositing lab: Bradley Baker. Depositing organization: Korea Institute of Science and Technology. Publication: Combinatorial mutagenesis of the voltage-sensing domain enables the optical resolution of action potentials firing at 60 Hz by a genetically encoded fluorescent sensor of membrane potential. Piao HH, Rajakumar D, Kang BE, Kim EH, Baker BJ. J Neurosci. 2015 Jan 7;35(1):372-85. doi: 10.1523/JNEUROSCI.3008-14.2015. PubMed 25568129.
Backbone
  Vector backbone: pcDNA3.1
  Backbone manufacturer: Invitrogen
  Backbone size w/o insert (bp): 5600
  Total vector size (bp): 7100
  Vector type: Mammalian Expression
  Selectable markers: Hygromycin
Growth in bacteria
  Bacterial resistance: Ampicillin, 100 μg/mL
  Growth temperature: 37°C
  Growth strain: DH5alpha
  Copy number: High Copy
Gene/Insert
  Gene/Insert name: CC6
  Species: Ciona
  Insert size (bp): 1500
  Promoter: CMV
  Tag / fusion protein: Super ecliptic pHlorin A227D (C terminal on insert)
  Cloning method: Restriction Enzyme; 5′ cloning site NheI (not destroyed); 3′ cloning site XhoI (not destroyed)
  Sequencing primers: 5′ CMV Forward; 3′ BGH Reverse
Terms and licenses: Academic/Nonprofit Terms; Industry Terms: Not Available to Industry
How to cite: CC6 was a gift from Bradley Baker (Addgene plasmid # 63718 ; http://n2t.net/addgene:63718 ; RRID:Addgene_63718)
